>Addgene plasmid #144165 | TFORF0841 | addgene full sequence | sequence record 404060 | Addgene NGS Result
TTAATGTAGTCTTATGCAATACTCTTGTAGTCTTGCAACATGGTAACGATGAGTTAGCAACATGCCTTAC
AAGGAGAGAAAAAGCACCGTGCATGCCGATTGGTGGAAGTAAGGTGGTACGATCGTGCCTTATTAGGAAG
GCAACAGACGGGTCTGACATGGATTGGACGAACCACTGAATTGCCGCATTGCAGAGATATTGTATTTAAG
TGCCTAGCTCGATACATAAACGGGTCTCTCTGGTTAGACCAGATCTGAGCCTGGGAGCTCTCTGGCTAAC
TAGGGAACCCACTGCTTAAGCCTCAATAAAGCTTGCCTTGAGTGCTTCAAGTAGTGTGTGCCCGTCTGTT
GTGTGACTCTGGTAACTAGAGATCCCTCAGACCCTTTTAGTCAGTGTGGAAAATCTCTAGCAGTGGCGCC
CGAACAGGGACTTGAAAGCGAAAGGGAAACCAGAGGAGCTCTCTCGACGCAGGACTCGGCTTGCTGAAGC
GCGCACGGCAAGAGGCGAGGGGCGGCGACTGGTGAGTACGCCAAAAATTTTGACTAGCGGAGGCTAGAAG
GAGAGAGATGGGTGCGAGAGCGTCAGTATTAAGCGGGGGAGAATTAGATCGCGATGGGAAAAAATTCGGT
TAAGGCCAGGGGGAAAGAAAAAATATAAATTAAAACATATAGTATGGGCAAGCAGGGAGCTAGAACGATT
CGCAGTTAATCCTGGCCTGTTAGAAACATCAGAAGGCTGTAGACAAATACTGGGACAGCTACAACCATCC
CTTCAGACAGGATCAGAAGAACTTAGATCATTATATAATACAGTAGCAACCCTCTATTGTGTGCATCAAA
GGATAGAGATAAAAGACACCAAGGAAGCTTTAGACAAGATAGAGGAAGAGCAAAACAAAAGTAAGACCAC
CGCACAGCAAGCGGCCGCTGATCTTCAGACCTGGAGGAGGAGATATGAGGGACAATTGGAGAAGTGAATT
ATATAAATATAAAGTAGTAAAAATTGAACCATTAGGAGTAGCACCCACCAAGGCAAAGAGAAGAGTGGTG
CAGAGAGAAAAAAGAGCAGTGGGAATAGGAGCTTTGTTCCTTGGGTTCTTGGGAGCAGCAGGAAGCACTA
TGGGCGCAGCGTCAATGACGCTGACGGTACAGGCCAGACAATTATTGTCTGGTATAGTGCAGCAGCAGAA
CAATTTGCTGAGGGCTATTGAGGCGCAACAGCATCTGTTGCAACTCACAGTCTGGGGCATCAAGCAGCTC
CAGGCAAGAATCCTGGCTGTGGAAAGATACCTAAAGGATCAACAGCTCCTGGGGATTTGGGGTTGCTCTG
GAAAACTCATTTGCACCACTGCTGTGCCTTGGAATGCTAGTTGGAGTAATAAATCTCTGGAACAGATTTG
GAATCACACGACCTGGATGGAGTGGGACAGAGAAATTAACAATTACACAAGCTTAATACACTCCTTAATT
GAAGAATCGCAAAACCAGCAAGAAAAGAATGAACAAGAATTATTGGAATTAGATAAATGGGCAAGTTTGT
GGAATTGGTTTAACATAACAAATTGGCTGTGGTATATAAAATTATTCATAATGATAGTAGGAGGCTTGGT
AGGTTTAAGAATAGTTTTTGCTGTACTTTCTATAGTGAATAGAGTTAGGCAGGGATATTCACCATTATCG
TTTCAGACCCACCTCCCAACCCCGAGGGGACCCATGCATTGCATCTCAATTAGTCAGCAACCAGGTGTGG
AAAGTCCCCAGGCTCCCCAGCAGGCAGAAGTATGCAAAGCATGCGTCTCAATTAGTCAGCAACCATAGTC
CCGCCCCTAACTCCGCCCATCCCGCCCCTAACTCCGCCCAGTTCCGCCCATTCTCCGCCCCATGGCTGAC
TAATTTTTTTTATTTATGCAGAGGCCGAGGCCGCCTCGGCCTCTGAGCTATTCCAGAAGTAGTGAGGAGG
CTTTTTTGGAGGCCTAGGCTTTTGCAAAAAGCTTTCTAGAGGTACCACCGGAGCTTACCATGACCGAGTA
CAAGCCCACGGTGCGCCTCGCCACCCGCGACGACGTCCCCAGGGCCGTACGCACCCTCGCCGCCGCGTTC
GCCGACTACCCCGCCACGCGCCACACCGTCGATCCGGACCGCCACATCGAGCGGGTCACCGAGCTGCAAG
AACTCTTCCTCACGCGCGTCGGGCTCGACATCGGCAAGGTGTGGGTCGCGGACGACGGCGCCGCCGTGGC
GGTCTGGACCACGCCGGAGAGCGTCGAAGCGGGGGCGGTGTTCGCCGAGATCGGCCCGCGCATGGCCGAG
TTGAGCGGTTCCCGGCTGGCCGCGCAGCAACAGATGGAAGGCCTCCTGGCGCCGCACCGGCCCAAGGAGC
CCGCGTGGTTCCTGGCCACCGTCGGCGTCTCGCCCGACCACCAGGGCAAGGGTCTGGGCAGCGCCGTCGT
GCTCCCCGGAGTGGAGGCGGCCGAGCGCGCCGGGGTGCCCGCCTTCCTGGAGACCTCCGCGCCCCGCAAC
CTCCCCTTCTACGAGCGGCTCGGCTTCACCGTCACCGCCGACGTCGAGGTGCCCGAAGGACCGCGCACCT
GGTGCATGACCCGCAAGCCCGGTGCCAGTTAACGAATTCTAGATCTTGAGACAAATGGCAGTATTCATCC
ACAATTTTAAAAGAAAAGGGGGGATTGGGGGGTACAGTGCAGGGGAAAGAATAGTAGACATAATAGCAAC
AGACATACAAACTAAAGAATTACAAAAACAAATTACAAAAATTCAAAATTTTCGGGTTTATTACAGGGAC
AGCAGAGATCCACTTTGGCGCCGGCTCGAGGCCTGCAGGTGCAAAGATGGATAAAGTTTTAAACAGAGAG
GAATCTTTGCAGCTAATGGACCTTCTAGGTCTTGAAAGGAGTGGGAATTGGCTCCGGTGCCCGTCAGTGG
GCAGAGCGCACATCGCCCACAGTCCCCGAGAAGTTGGGGGGAGGGGTCGGCAATTGAACCGGTGCCTAGA
GAAGGTGGCGCGGGGTAAACTGGGAAAGTGATGTCGTGTACTGGCTCCGCCTTTTTCCCGAGGGTGGGGG
AGAACCGTATATAAGTGCAGTAGTCGCCGTGAACGTTCTTTTTCGCAACGGGTTTGCCGCCAGAACACAG
GTAAGTGCCGTGTGTGGTTCCCGCGGGCCTGGCCTCTTTACGGGTTATGGCCCTTGCGTGCCTTGAATTA
CTTCCACCTGGCTGCAGTACGTGATTCTTGATCCCGAGCTTCGGGTTGGAAGTGGGTGGGAGAGTTCGAG
GCCTTGCGCTTAAGGAGCCCCTTCGCCTCGTGCTTGAGTTGAGGCCTGGCCTGGGCGCTGGGGCCGCCGC
GTGCGAATCTGGTGGCACCTTCGCGCCTGTCTCGCTGCTTTCGATAAGTCTCTAGCCATTTAAAATTTTT
GATGACCTGCTGCGACGCTTTTTTTCTGGCAAGATAGTCTTGTAAATGCGGGCCAAGATCTGCACACTGG
TATTTCGGTTTTTGGGGCCGCGGGCGGCGACGGGGCCCGTGCGTCCCAGCGCACATGTTCGGCGAGGCGG
GGCCTGCGAGCGCGGCCACCGAGAATCGGACGGGGGTAGTCTCAAGCTGGCCGGCCTGCTCTGGTGCCTG
GCCTCGCGCCGCCGTGTATCGCCCCGCCCTGGGCGGCAAGGCTGGCCCGGTCGGCACCAGTTGCGTGAGC
GGAAAGATGGCCGCTTCCCGGCCCTGCTGCAGGGAGCTCAAAATGGAGGACGCGGCGCTCGGGAGAGCGG
GCGGGTGAGTCACCCACACAAAGGAAAAGGGCCTTTCCGTCCTCAGCCGTCGCTTCATGTGACTCCACGG
AGTACCGGGCGCCGTCCAGGCACCTCGATTAGTTCTCGAGCTTTTGGAGTACGTCGTCTTTAGGTTGGGG
GGAGGGGTTTTATGCGATGGAGTTTCCCCACACTGAGTGGGTGGAGACTGAAGTTAGGCCAGCTTGGCAC
TTGATGTAATTCTCCTTGGAATTTGCCCTTTTTGAGTTTGGATCTTGGTTCATTCTCAAGCCTCAGACAG
TGGTTCAAAGTTTTTTTCTTCCATTTCAGGTGTCGTGAGGCTAGCACCGCCACCATGCTTGGAGAATCAG
TCCCAGCTGCCGTGGAGCAGGAGCAGCTGGGGGAAGTCAAGCTGGAGGAGGAGGAGGCTGTCAGCCCAGA
GGACCCCAGGCGACCAGAGTCCAGGCTGAGGCCCGAGGTGGCTCACCAGCTGTTCAGATGCTTCCAGTAT
CAGGAGGACATGGGGCCACGGGCGTCCCTGAGCCGGCTCCGGGAGCTCTGCGGCCACTGGCTGCGGCCGG
CTCTGCACACCAAGAAACAGATCCTGGAGCTGCTGGTGCTGGAGCAGTTCCTGAGTGTGCTGCCTCCGCA
CCTCCTGGGCCGCCTGCAGGGGCAGCCGCTCAGGGATGGGGAGGAGGTGGTGCTGCTGCTCGAGGGCATC
CACCGGGAGCCCAGCCACGCGGGGCCGCTGGATTTTAGTTGTAATGCTGGCAAGAGTTGTCCCCGTGCAG
ACGTCACCTTGGAGGAAAAGGGGTGTGCTTCCCAGGTCCCCAGCCACAGCCCCAAGAAGGAATTGCCTGC
GGAAGAGCCTTCAGTGCTGGGCCCATCGGATGAGCCTCCCCGACCCCAGCCAAGGGCTGCCCAGCCTGCT
GAGCCGGGACAGTGGAGGCTTCCCCCAAGTTCAAAGCAGCCGCTGAGCCCGGGGCCCCAGAAGACATTCC
AGGCCCTGCAAGAAAGCAGTCCCCAGGGCCCCTCACCATGGCCAGAGGAGAGTTCCCGAGATCAGGAGCT
GGCGGCTGTGCTGGAGTGCCTGACCTTTGAGGATGTGCCAGAGAATAAGGCGTGGCCTGCACACCCCCTG
GGATTCGGAAGCAGAACCCCAGACAAGGAGGAATTTAAACAAGAAGAGCCCAAAGGGGCTGCCTGGCCCA
CTCCCATCTTAGCAGAGTCCCAGGCAGATAGTCCTGGGGTGCCGGGAGAGCCTTGCGCCCAGTCGCTCGG
ACGGGGCGCTGCGGCTAGCGGCCCTGGTGAAGATGGGTCCCTTCTTGGCAGCAGTGAAATTTTGGAGGTC
AAAGTGGCTGAGGGCGTCCCCGAGCCCAATCCGGAGTTGCAGTTCATCTGCGCGGACTGCGGGGTGAGCT
TCCCGCAGCTGTCTCGCCTGAAGGCGCACCAGCTGCGCTCGCACCCGGCTGGGCGCTCCTTCCTGTGCCT
TTGCTGCGGGAAGAGCTTCGGCCGCAGCTCCATTCTCAAGCTGCACATGCGCACTCACACGGACGAGCGG
CCGCACGCCTGCCACCTGTGCGGCCACCGCTTCCGCCAGAGCTCGCACCTGAGCAAGCACCTGCTGACCC
ACTCCTCCGAACCCGCCTTCCTGTGCGCAGAGTGCGGCCGCGGCTTCCAGCGCCGCGCCAGCCTTGTGCA
GCACCTGCTGGCGCACGCCCAGGACCAGAAGCCGCCCTGCGCTCCTGAGAGTAAGGCCGAAGCGCCGCCA
CTGACCGATGTCCTGTGCTCCCACTGCGGCCAGAGCTTCCAGCGCCGCTCCAGCCTCAAGCGCCACCTGC
GGATCCACGCCAGGGACAAGGACCGCCGGTCCTCCGAAGGCTCCGGCAGCCGCCGCCGGGACTCCGACCG
GAGGCCCTTCGTGTGCAGCGACTGCGGCAAGGCCTTCCGGCGCAGCGAGCACCTGGTGGCCCACCGGAGG
GTGCACACGGGCGAGCGGCCCTTCTCCTGCCAGGCTTGCGGCCGCAGCTTCACGCAGAGCTCGCAGCTGG
TCAGCCACCAACGGGTGCACACGGGCGAGAAGCCCTACGCCTGTCCGCAGTGCGGGAAGCGCTTTGTGCG
CCGGGCCAGCCTTGCCCGCCACCTGCTGACCCACGGTGGCCCTCGGCCCCACCACTGCACCCAGTGCGGG
AAGAGTTTCGGCCAGACCCAGGATCTGGCCCGCCACCAGCGCAGCCACACGGGCGAGAAGCCCTGCCGCT
GCAGCGAGTGCGGTGAGGGCTTCAGCCAGAGCGCCCACCTGGCGCGCCACCAGCGCATCCACACAGGGGA
GAAGCCCCACGCCTGCGACACCTGCGGCCACCGTTTCCGCAATAGCTCCAACCTGGCCCGCCATCGCCGC
AGCCACACGGGCGAGCGGCCCTACAGCTGTCAGACGTGCGGTCGCAGCTTCCGGCGCAACGCGCATCTGC
GGCGGCACCTGGCTACCCATGCGGAGCCCGGGCAGGAGCAGGCCGAGCCCCCGCAGGAGTGCGTGGAGTG
CGGGAAGAGCTTCAGCCGCAGCTGCAATCTGCTGCGACACCTGCTGGTGCACACGGGCGCCAGGCCCTAC
TCCTGCACGCAGTGTGGCCGCAGCTTCAGCCGCAACTCCCACCTGCTGCGCCACCTGCGCACCCACGCCC
GCGAGACGCTGTACTAGTAATGAACTAGTCCGTAACTTGAAAGTATTTCGATTTCTTGGCTTTATATATC
TTGTGGAAAGGACGAGCGGTATGACTCAGATAGGGCGAGACGCGTTAAGTCGACAATCAACCTCTGGATT
ACAAAATTTGTGAAAGATTGACTGGTATTCTTAACTATGTTGCTCCTTTTACGCTATGTGGATACGCTGC
TTTAATGCCTTTGTATCATGCTATTGCTTCCCGTATGGCTTTCATTTTCTCCTCCTTGTATAAATCCTGG
TTGCTGTCTCTTTATGAGGAGTTGTGGCCCGTTGTCAGGCAACGTGGCGTGGTGTGCACTGTGTTTGCTG
ACGCAACCCCCACTGGTTGGGGCATTGCCACCACCTGTCAGCTCCTTTCCGGGACTTTCGCTTTCCCCCT
CCCTATTGCCACGGCGGAACTCATCGCCGCCTGCCTTGCCCGCTGCTGGACAGGGGCTCGGCTGTTGGGC
ACTGACAATTCCGTGGTGTTGTCGGGGAAATCATCGTCCTTTCCTTGGCTGCTCGCCTGTGTTGCCACCT
GGATTCTGCGCGGGACGTCCTTCTGCTACGTCCCTTCGGCCCTCAATCCAGCGGACCTTCCTTCCCGCGG
CCTGCTGCCGGCTCTGCGGCCTCTTCCGCGTCTTCGCCTTCGCCCTCAGACGAGTCGGATCTCCCTTTGG
GCCGCCTCCCCGCGTCGACTTTAAGACCAATGACTTACAAGGCAGCTGTAGATCTTAGCCACTTTTTAAA
AGAAAAGGGGGGACTGGAAGGGCTAATTCACTCCCAACGAAGACAAGATCTGCTTTTTGCTTGTACTGGG
TCTCTCTGGTTAGACCAGATCTGAGCCTGGGAGCTCTCTGGCTAACTAGGGAACCCACTGCTTAAGCCTC
AATAAAGCTTGCCTTGAGTGCTTCAAGTAGTGTGTGCCCGTCTGTTGTGTGACTCTGGTAACTAGAGATC
CCTCAGACCCTTTTAGTCAGTGTGGAAAATCTCTAGCAGTACGTATAGTAGTTCATGTCATCTTATTATT
CAGTATTTATAACTTGCAAAGAAATGAATATCAGAGAGTGAGAGGAACTTGTTTATTGCAGCTTATAATG
GTTACAAATAAAGCAATAGCATCACAAATTTCACAAATAAAGCATTTTTTTCACTGCATTCTAGTTGTGG
TTTGTCCAAACTCATCAATGTATCTTATCATGTCTGGCTCTAGCTATCCCGCCCCTAACTCCGCCCATCC
CGCCCCTAACTCCGCCCAGTTCCGCCCATTCTCCGCCCCATGGCTGACTAATTTTTTTTATTTATGCAGA
GGCCGAGGCCGCCTCGGCCTCTGAGCTATTCCAGAAGTAGTGAGGAGGCTTTTTTGGAGGCCTAGGGACG
TACCCAATTCGCCCTATAGTGAGTCGTATTACGCGCGCTCACTGGCCGTCGTTTTACAACGTCGTGACTG
GGAAAACCCTGGCGTTACCCAACTTAATCGCCTTGCAGCACATCCCCCTTTCGCCAGCTGGCGTAATAGC
GAAGAGGCCCGCACCGATCGCCCTTCCCAACAGTTGCGCAGCCTGAATGGCGAATGGG
[124 nt withheld, positions 8039-8162]
C
[91 nt withheld, positions 8164-8254]
A
[49 nt withheld, positions 8256-8304]
CCTTTGACGTTGGAGTCCACGTTCTTT
[37 nt withheld, positions 8332-8368]
ACCCTATCTCGGTCTATTCTTTTGATTTATAAGGGATTTTGCCGATTTCGGCCTATTGGTTAAAAAATGA
GCTGATTTAACAAAAATTTAACGCGAATTTTAACAAAATATTAACGCTTACAATTTAGGTGGCACTTTTC
GGGGAAATGTGCGCGGAACCCCTATTTGTTTATTTTTCTAAATACATTCAAATATGTATCCGCTCATGAG
ACAATAACCCTGATAAATGCTTCAATAATATTGAAAAAGGAAGAGTATGAGTATTCAACATTTCCGTGTC
GCCCTTATTCCCTTTTTTGCGGCATTTTGCCTTCCTGTTTTTGCTCACCCAGAAACGCTGGTGAAAGTAA
AAGATGCTGAAGATCAGTTGGGTGCACGAGTGGGTTACATCGAACTGGATCTCAACAGCGGTAAGATCCT
TGAGAGTTTTCGCCCCGAAGAACGTTTTCCAATGATGAGCACTTTTAAAGTTCTGCTATGTGGCGCGGTA
TTATCCCGTATTGACGCCGGGCAAGAGCAACTCGGTCGCCGCATACACTATTCTCAGAATGACTTGGTTG
AGTACTCACCAGTCACAGAAAAGCATCTTACGGATGGCATGACAGTAAGAGAATTATGCAGTGCTGCCAT
AACCATGAGTGATAACACTGCGGCCAACTTACTTCTGACAACGATCGGAGGACCGAAGGAGCTAACCGCT
TTTTTGCACAACATGGGGGATCATGTAACTCGCCTTGATCGTTGGGAACCGGAGCTGAATGAAGCCATAC
CAAACGACGAGCGTGACACCACGATGCCTGTAGCAATGGCAACAACGTTGCGCAAACTATTAACTGGCGA
ACTACTTACTCTAGCTTCCCGGCAACAATTAATAGACTGGATGGAGGCGGATAAAGTTGCAGGACCACTT
CTGCGCTCGGCCCTTCCGGCTGGCTGGTTTATTGCTGATAAATCTGGAGCCGGTGAGCGTGGGTCTCGCG
GTATCATTGCAGCACTGGGGCCAGATGGTAAGCCCTCCCGTATCGTAGTTATCTACACGACGGGGAGTCA
GGCAACTATGGATGAACGAAATAGACAGATCGCTGAGATAGGTGCCTCACTGATTAAGCATTGGTAACTG
TCAGACCAAGTTTACTCATATATACTTTAGATTGATTTAAAACTTCATTTTTAATTTAAAAGGATCTAGG
TGAAGATCCTTTTTGATAATCTCATGACCAAAATCCCTTAACGTGAGTTTTCGTTCCACTGAGCGTCAGA
CCCCGTAGAAAAGATCAAAGGATCTTCTTGAGATCCTTTTTTTCTGCGCGTAATCTGCTGCTTGCAAACA
AAAAAACCACCGCTACCAGCGGTGGTTTGTTTGCCGGATCAAGAGCTACCAACTCTTTTTCCGAAGGTAA
CTGGCTTCAGCAGAGCGCAGATACCAAATACTGTTCTTCTAGTGTAGCCGTAGTTAGGCCACCACTTCAA
GAACTCTGTAGCACCGCCTACATACCTCGCTCTGCTAATCCTGTTACCAGTGGCTGCTGCCAGTGGCGAT
AAGTCGTGTCTTACCGGGTTGGACTCAAGACGATAGTTACCGGATAAGGCGCAGCGGTCGGGCTGAACGG
GGGGTTCGTGCACACAGCCCAGCTTGGAGCGAACGACCTACACCGAACTGAGATACCTACAGCGTGAGCT
ATGAGAAAGCGCCACGCTTCCCGAAGGGAGAAAGGCGGACAGGTATCCGGTAAGCGGCAGGGTCGGAACA
GGAGAGCGCACGAGGGAGCTTCCAGGGGGAAACGCCTGGTATCTTTATAGTCCTGTCGGGTTTCGCCACC
TCTGACTTGAGCGTCGATTTTTGTGATGCTCGTCAGGGGGGCGGAGCCTATGGAAAAACGCCAGCAACGC
GGCCTTTTTACGGTTCCTGGCCTTTTGCTGGCCTTTTGCTCACATGTTCTTTCCTGCGTTATCCCCTGAT
TCTGTGGATAACCGTATTACCGCCTTTGAGTGAGCTGATACCGCTCGCCGCAGCCGAACGACCGAGCGCA
GCGAGTCAGTGAGCGAGGAAGCGGAAGAGCGCCCAATACGCAAACCGCCTCTCCCCGCGCGTTGGCCGAT
TCATTAATGCAGCTGGCACGACAGGTTTCCCGACTGGAAAGCGGGCAGTGAGCGCAACGCAATTAATGTG
AGTTAGCTCACTCATTAGGCACCCCAGGCTTTACACTTTATGCTTCCGGCTCGTATGTTGTGTGGAATTG
TGAGCGGATAACAATTTCACACAGGAAACAGCTATGACCATGATTACGCCAAGCGCGCAATTAACCCTCA
CTAAAGGGAACAAAAGCTGGAGCTGCAAGC
Features (pLannotate 1.2.2; 32 found; start..end, strand, type, name):
      5..231     +  promoter       RSV promoter: Rous sarcoma virus enhancer/promoter
    232..412     +  LTR            5' LTR (truncated): truncated 5' long terminal repeat (LTR) from HIV-1
    459..584     +  misc_feature   HIV-1 Ψ: packaging signal of human immunodeficiency virus type 1
    568..931     +  CDS            HIV-1 gag (fragment): gag protein from human immunodeficiency virus 1; gag
   1077..1310    +  misc_feature   RRE: The Rev response element (RRE) of HIV-1 allows for Rev-dependent mRNA export from the nucleus to the cytoplasm.
   1687..1713    +  CDS            Rev (fragment): human immunodeficiency virus 1 (HIV-1) Rev protein; rev; enhances nuclear export of unspliced and incompletely spliced viral mRNAs
   1720..1743    +  promoter       SV40 promoter (fragment): SV40 early promoter
   1744..1815    +  promoter       SV40 promoter (fragment): SV40 enhancer and early promoter
   1839..1974    +  rep_origin     SV40 ori: SV40 origin of replication
   2020..2616    +  CDS            PuroR (fragment): puromycin N-acetyltransferase; pac from Streptomyces; confers resistance to puromycin
   2665..2782    +  misc_feature   cPPT/CTS: central polypurine tract and central termination sequence of HIV-1
   2847..2913    +  CDS            small t antigen (fragment): SV40 (simian virus 40) small t antigen
   2920..4098    +  promoter       EF-1α promoter: strong constitutive promoter for human elongation factor EF-1α
   4280..5683    +  CDS            ZSCAN10 (fragment): ZSC10_HUMAN - Also known as ZNF206. Experimental evidence at protein level: Swiss-Prot protein existence level 1. Embryonic stem (ES) cell-specific transcription factor required to maintain ES cell pluripotency. Can both activate and /or repress expression of target genes, depending on the context. Specifically binds the 5'-[GA]CGCNNGCG[CT]-3' DNA consensus sequence. Regulates expression of POU5F1/OCT4, ZSCAN4 and ALYREF/THOC4. From Homo sapiens (Human).
   6239..6454    +  CDS            ZSCAN10 (fragment): ZSC10_HUMAN - Also known as ZNF206. Experimental evidence at protein level: Swiss-Prot protein existence level 1. Embryonic stem (ES) cell-specific transcription factor required to maintain ES cell pluripotency. Can both activate and /or repress expression of target genes, depending on the context. Specifically binds the 5'-[GA]CGCNNGCG[CT]-3' DNA consensus sequence. Regulates expression of POU5F1/OCT4, ZSCAN4 and ALYREF/THOC4. From Homo sapiens (Human).
   6470..6523    +  promoter       U6 promoter (fragment): RNA polymerase III promoter for human U6 snRNA
   6565..7153    +  misc_feature   WPRE: woodchuck hepatitis virus posttranscriptional regulatory element
   7204..7223    +  misc_feature   cPPT/CTS (fragment): central polypurine tract and central termination sequence of HIV-1
   7225..7458    +  LTR            3' LTR (ΔU3): self-inactivating 3' long terminal repeat (LTR) from HIV-1
   7536..7657    +  polyA_signal   SV40 poly(A) signal: SV40 polyadenylation signal
   7697..7832    +  rep_origin     SV40 ori: SV40 origin of replication
   7853..7871    -  promoter       T7 promoter: promoter for bacteriophage T7 RNA polymerase
   7879..8034    +  CDS            lacZα (fragment): LacZα fragment of β-galactosidase; lacZ fragment
   8039..8467    +  rep_origin     f1 ori (sequence partly withheld): f1 bacteriophage origin of replication; arrow indicates direction of (+) strand synthesis
   8520..8624    +  promoter       AmpR promoter: bla
   8625..9485    +  CDS            AmpR: β-lactamase; bla; confers resistance to ampicillin, carbenicillin, and related antibiotics
   9656..10244   +  rep_origin     ori: high-copy-number ColE1/pMB1/pBR322/pUC origin of replication
  10427..10519   +  CDS            lacI (fragment): lac repressor; lacI; The lac repressor binds to the lac operator to inhibit transcription in E. coli. This inhibition can be relieved by adding lactose or isopropyl-β-D-thiogalactopyranoside (IPTG).
  10532..10553   +  protein_bind   CAP binding site: CAP binding activates transcription in the presence of cAMP. E. coli catabolite activator protein
  10568..10598   +  promoter       lac promoter: promoter for the E. coli lac operon
  10602..10624   +  protein_bind   lac operator (fragment): The lac repressor binds to the lac operator to inhibit transcription in E. coli. This inhibition can be relieved by adding lactose or isopropyl-β-D-thiogalactopyranoside (IPTG). lac repressor encoded by lacI
  10667..10685   +  promoter       T3 promoter: promoter for bacteriophage T3 RNA polymerase
