[The description below was written by a language model from this plasmid's Addgene catalogue record and pLannotate feature annotations shown in this document.]
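Description:
TFORF0841 is a lentiviral mammalian expression plasmid built on the pLX_TRC317 backbone. It belongs to a barcoded collection of transcription factor open reading frames designed for overexpression and pooled screening. It is propagated in E. coli through a high-copy ColE1/pUC-type origin with ampicillin selection from the β-lactamase gene. An f1 origin and remnants of a lacZα/lac promoter cloning region flanked by T7 and T3 promoters are also present. The depositor warns that the plasmid may recombine, a common issue with LTR-containing vectors.

The viral portion has a third-generation layout. An RSV promoter drives a truncated HIV-1 5' LTR, followed by the Ψ packaging signal with a gag fragment, the Rev response element, a cPPT/CTS, WPRE and a self-inactivating ΔU3 3' LTR, with an SV40 polyadenylation signal downstream. Between the LTRs, an SV40 early promoter/origin region precedes a puromycin N-acetyltransferase gene for selecting transduced cells. A separate EF-1α promoter drives the insert, human ZSCAN10 (also called ZNF206 or ZFP206), an embryonic stem cell transcription factor involved in maintaining pluripotency. The automated annotation matches ZSCAN10 in two separated fragments rather than one continuous CDS. This may reflect an isoform difference from the reference protein, since several transcript accessions are listed, but the record does not explain it. The unique 24-bp barcode described in the catalogue entry is not annotated in the feature table, so its position is not stated. The WPRE downstream of the ORF enhances transcript expression.

The construct is intended for packaging into lentivirus and stable overexpression of ZSCAN10 in mammalian cells. The barcode allows the factor to be identified in pooled screens such as directed-differentiation studies.
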