Addgene plasmid #144165: TFORF0841
Purpose: Lentiviral vector for overexpressing transcription factor ORFs with unique 24-bp barcodes. Barcodes facilitate identification of transcription factors in pooled screens.
Depositing lab: Feng Zhang. Depositing organization: Broad Institute. Publication: A transcription factor atlas of directed differentiation. Joung J, Ma S, Tay T, Geiger-Schuller KR, Kirchgatterer PC, Verdine VK, Guo B, Arias-Garcia MA, Allen WE, Singh A, Kuksenko O, Abudayyeh OO, Gootenberg JS, Fu Z, Macrae RK, Buenrostro JD, Regev A, Zhang F. Cell. 2023 Jan 5;186(1):209-229.e26. doi: 10.1016/j.cell.2022.11.026. PubMed 36608654.
Backbone
  Vector backbone: pLX_TRC317
  Backbone manufacturer: Broad Institute Genetic Perturbation Platform
  Backbone size w/o insert (bp): 8264
  Vector type: Mammalian Expression, Lentiviral
  Selectable markers: Puromycin
Growth in bacteria
  Bacterial resistance: Ampicillin, 100 μg/mL
  Growth temperature: 37°C
  Growth strain: NEB Stable
  Copy number: High Copy
Gene/Insert
  Gene/Insert name: ZSCAN10
  Species: H. sapiens (human)
  Insert size (bp): 2444
  Entrez Gene: ZSCAN10 (a.k.a. ZFP206, ZNF206)
  Promoter: EF1a
  Cloning method: Unknown
  Sequencing primers: 5′ GGGTGGAGACTGAAGTTAGGCCAG; 3′ CACATAGCGTAAAAGGAGCAACATAG
Terms and licenses: Academic/Nonprofit Terms; Industry Terms: Not Available to Industry
Depositor comments: NM_032805,XM_017023791,ENST00000576985 . The transcription factor ORF portion of this plasmid was synthesized by Genewiz. Please test multiple small colonies in case of plasmid recombination. To make this collection available in a timely manner, a portion of this collection was not fully sequenced by Addgene. If an Addgene verified full plasmid sequence is not available, please contact us prior to placing an order to request the full sequence.
How to cite: TFORF0841 was a gift from Feng Zhang (Addgene plasmid # 144165 ; http://n2t.net/addgene:144165 ; RRID:Addgene_144165)
