>Addgene plasmid #144165 | TFORF0841 | depositor partial sequence | sequence record 284610 | Insert
ACCGCCACCATGCTTGGAGAATCAGTCCCAGCTGCCGTGGAGCAGGAGCAGCTGGGGGAAGTCAAGCTGG
AGGAGGAGGAGGCTGTCAGCCCAGAGGACCCCAGGCGACCAGAGTCCAGGCTGAGGCCCGAGGTGGCTCA
CCAGCTGTTCAGATGCTTCCAGTATCAGGAGGACATGGGGCCACGGGCGTCCCTGAGCCGGCTCCGGGAG
CTCTGCGGCCACTGGCTGCGGCCGGCTCTGCACACCAAGAAACAGATCCTGGAGCTGCTGGTGCTGGAGC
AGTTCCTGAGTGTGCTGCCTCCGCACCTCCTGGGCCGCCTGCAGGGGCAGCCGCTCAGGGATGGGGAGGA
GGTGGTGCTGCTGCTCGAGGGCATCCACCGGGAGCCCAGCCACGCGGGGCCGCTGGATTTTAGTTGTAAT
GCTGGCAAGAGTTGTCCCCGTGCAGACGTCACCTTGGAGGAAAAGGGGTGTGCTTCCCAGGTCCCCAGCC
ACAGCCCCAAGAAGGAATTGCCTGCGGAAGAGCCTTCAGTGCTGGGCCCATCGGATGAGCCTCCCCGACC
CCAGCCAAGGGCTGCCCAGCCTGCTGAGCCGGGACAGTGGAGGCTTCCCCCAAGTTCAAAGCAGCCGCTG
AGCCCGGGGCCCCAGAAGACATTCCAGGCCCTGCAAGAAAGCAGTCCCCAGGGCCCCTCACCATGGCCAG
AGGAGAGTTCCCGAGATCAGGAGCTGGCGGCTGTGCTGGAGTGCCTGACCTTTGAGGATGTGCCAGAGAA
TAAGGCGTGGCCTGCACACCCCCTGGGATTCGGAAGCAGAACCCCAGACAAGGAGGAATTTAAACAAGAA
GAGCCCAAAGGGGCTGCCTGGCCCACTCCCATCTTAGCAGAGTCCCAGGCAGATAGTCCTGGGGTGCCGG
GAGAGCCTTGCGCCCAGTCGCTCGGACGGGGCGCTGCGGCTAGCGGCCCTGGTGAAGATGGGTCCCTTCT
TGGCAGCAGTGAAATTTTGGAGGTCAAAGTGGCTGAGGGCGTCCCCGAGCCCAATCCGGAGTTGCAGTTC
ATCTGCGCGGACTGCGGGGTGAGCTTCCCGCAGCTGTCTCGCCTGAAGGCGCACCAGCTGCGCTCGCACC
CGGCTGGGCGCTCCTTCCTGTGCCTTTGCTGCGGGAAGAGCTTCGGCCGCAGCTCCATTCTCAAGCTGCA
CATGCGCACTCACACGGACGAGCGGCCGCACGCCTGCCACCTGTGCGGCCACCGCTTCCGCCAGAGCTCG
CACCTGAGCAAGCACCTGCTGACCCACTCCTCCGAACCCGCCTTCCTGTGCGCAGAGTGCGGCCGCGGCT
TCCAGCGCCGCGCCAGCCTTGTGCAGCACCTGCTGGCGCACGCCCAGGACCAGAAGCCGCCCTGCGCTCC
TGAGAGTAAGGCCGAAGCGCCGCCACTGACCGATGTCCTGTGCTCCCACTGCGGCCAGAGCTTCCAGCGC
CGCTCCAGCCTCAAGCGCCACCTGCGGATCCACGCCAGGGACAAGGACCGCCGGTCCTCCGAAGGCTCCG
GCAGCCGCCGCCGGGACTCCGACCGGAGGCCCTTCGTGTGCAGCGACTGCGGCAAGGCCTTCCGGCGCAG
CGAGCACCTGGTGGCCCACCGGAGGGTGCACACGGGCGAGCGGCCCTTCTCCTGCCAGGCTTGCGGCCGC
AGCTTCACGCAGAGCTCGCAGCTGGTCAGCCACCAACGGGTGCACACGGGCGAGAAGCCCTACGCCTGTC
CGCAGTGCGGGAAGCGCTTTGTGCGCCGGGCCAGCCTTGCCCGCCACCTGCTGACCCACGGTGGCCCTCG
GCCCCACCACTGCACCCAGTGCGGGAAGAGTTTCGGCCAGACCCAGGATCTGGCCCGCCACCAGCGCAGC
CACACGGGCGAGAAGCCCTGCCGCTGCAGCGAGTGCGGTGAGGGCTTCAGCCAGAGCGCCCACCTGGCGC
GCCACCAGCGCATCCACACAGGGGAGAAGCCCCACGCCTGCGACACCTGCGGCCACCGTTTCCGCAATAG
CTCCAACCTGGCCCGCCATCGCCGCAGCCACACGGGCGAGCGGCCCTACAGCTGTCAGACGTGCGGTCGC
AGCTTCCGGCGCAACGCGCATCTGCGGCGGCACCTGGCTACCCATGCGGAGCCCGGGCAGGAGCAGGCCG
AGCCCCCGCAGGAGTGCGTGGAGTGCGGGAAGAGCTTCAGCCGCAGCTGCAATCTGCTGCGACACCTGCT
GGTGCACACGGGCGCCAGGCCCTACTCCTGCACGCAGTGTGGCCGCAGCTTCAGCCGCAACTCCCACCTG
CTGCGCCACCTGCGCACCCACGCCCGCGAGACGCTGTACTAGTAATGAACTAGTCCGTAACTTGAAAGTA
TTTCGATTTCTTGGCTTTATATATCTTGTGGAAAGGACGAGCGGTATGACTCAGATAGGGCGAG
