>Addgene plasmid #144165 | TFORF0841 | depositor partial sequence | sequence record 284611 | Barcode
GCGGTATGACTCAGATAGGGCGAG
